>Addgene plasmid #238734 | NanoLuc-TCEB2 Fusion Vector | addgene full sequence | sequence record 479804 | Addgene NGS Result
TCAATATTGGCCATTAGCCATATTATTCATTGGTTATATAGCATAAATCAATATTGGCTATTGGCCATTG
CATACGTTGTATCTATATCATAATATGTACATTTATATTGGCTCATGTCCAATATGACCGCCATGTTGGC
ATTGATTATTGACTAGTTATTAATAGTAATCAATTACGGGGTCATTAGTTCATAGCCCATATATGGAGTT
CCGCGTTACATAACTTACGGTAAATGGCCCGCCTGGCTGACCGCCCAACGACCCCCGCCCATTGACGTCA
ATAATGACGTATGTTCCCATAGTAACGCCAATAGGGACTTTCCATTGACGTCAATGGGTGGAGTATTTAC
GGTAAACTGCCCACTTGGCAGTACATCAAGTGTATCATATGCCAAGTCCGCCCCCTATTGACGTCAATGA
CGGTAAATGGCCCGCCTGGCATTATGCCCAGTACATGACCTTACGGGACTTTCCTACTTGGCAGTACATC
TACGTATTAGTCATCGCTATTACCATGGTGATGCGGTTTTGGCAGTACACCAATGGGCGTGGATAGCGGT
TTGACTCACGGGGATTTCCAAGTCTCCACCCCATTGACGTCAATGGGAGTTTGTTTTGGCACCAAAATCA
ACGGGACTTTCCAAAATGTCGTAATAACCCCGCCCCGTTGACGCAAATGGGCGGTAGGCGTGTACGGTGG
GAGGTCTATATAAGCAGAGCTGGTTTAGTGAACCGTCAGATCACTAGAAGCTTTATTGCGGTAGTTTATC
ACAGTTAAATTGCTAACGCAGTCAGTGCTTCTGACACAACAGTCTCGAACTTAAGCTGCAGAAGTTGGTC
GTGAGGCACTGGGCAGGTAAGTATCAAGGTTACAAGACAGGTTTAAGGAGACCAATAGAAACTGGGCTTG
TCGAGACAGAGAAGACTCTTGCGTTTCTGATAGGCACCTATTGGTCTTACTGACATCCACTTTGCCTTTC
TCTCCACAGGTGTCCACTCCCAGTTCAATTACAGCTCTTAAGGCTAGAGTATTAATACGACTCACTATAG
GGCTAGCGCTCACCATGGTCTTCACACTCGAAGATTTCGTTGGGGACTGGCGACAGACAGCCGGCTACAA
CCTGGACCAAGTCCTTGAACAGGGAGGTGTGTCCAGTTTGTTTCAGAATCTCGGGGTGTCCGTAACTCCG
ATCCAAAGGATTGTCCTGAGCGGTGAAAATGGGCTGAAGATCGACATCCATGTCATCATCCCGTATGAAG
GTCTGAGCGGCGACCAAATGGGCCAGATCGAAAAAATTTTTAAGGTGGTGTACCCTGTGGATGATCATCA
CTTTAAGGTGATCCTGCACTATGGCACACTGGTAATCGACGGGGTTACGCCGAACATGATCGACTATTTC
GGACGGCCGTATGAAGGCATCGCCGTGTTCGACGGCAAAAAGATCACTGTAACAGGGACCCTGTGGAACG
GCAACAAAATTATCGACGAGCGCCTGATCAACCCCGACGGCTCCCTGCTGTTCCGAGTAACCATCAACGG
AGTGACCGGCTGGCGGCTGTGCGAACGCATTCTGGCGGGCTCGAGCGGCGCGATCGCC
[312 nt withheld, positions 1599-1910]
CCCCAGGACTCGGGAAGCAGTGCCAATGAACAAGCCGTGCAGGTTTAAACGAATTCGGGCTCGGTACCCG
GGGATCCTCTAGAGTCGACCTGCAGGCATGCAAGCTGATCCGGCTGCTAACAAAGCCCGAAAGGAAGCTG
AGTTGGCTGCTGCCACCGCTGAGCAATAACTAGCATAACCCCTTGGGGCGGCCGCTTCGAGCAGACATGA
TAAGATACATTGATGAGTTTGGACAAACCACAACTAGAATGCAGTGAAAAAAATGCTTTATTTGTGAAAT
TTGTGATGCTATTGCTTTATTTGTAACCATTATAAGCTGCAATAAACAAGTTAACAACAACAATTGCATT
CATTTTATGTTTCAGGTTCAGGGGGAGATGTGGGAGGTTTTTTTAAGCAAGTAAAACCTCTACAAATGTG
GTAAAATCGAATTTTAACAAAATATTAACGCTTACAATTTCCTGATGCGGTATTTTCTCCTTACGCATCT
GTGCGGTATTTCACACCGCATACGCGGATCTGCGCAGCACCATGGCCTGAAATAACCTCTGAAAGAGGAA
CTTGGTTAGGTACCTTCTGAGGCGGAAAGAACCAGCTGTGGAATGTGTGTCAGTTAGGGTGTGGAAAGTC
CCCAGGCTCCCCAGCAGGCAGAAGTATGCAAAGCATGCATCTCAATTAGTCAGCAACCAGGTGTGGAAAG
TCCCCAGGCTCCCCAGCAGGCAGAAGTATGCAAAGCATGCATCTCAATTAGTCAGCAACCATAGTCCCGC
CCCTAACTCCGCCCATCCCGCCCCTAACTCCGCCCAGTTCCGCCCATTCTCCGCCCCATGGCTGACTAAT
TTTTTTTATTTATGCAGAGGCCGAGGCCGCCTCGGCCTCTGAGCTATTCCAGAAGTAGTGAGGAGGCTTT
TTTGGAGGCCTAGGCTTTTGCAAAAAGCTTAATTAACTGTTGACAATTAATCATCGGCATAGTATATCGG
CATAGTATAATACGACAAGGTGAGGAACTAAACCCAGGAGGCAGATCATGATTGAACAAGATGGATTGCA
CGCAGGTTCTCCGGCCGCTTGGGTGGAGAGGCTATTCGGCTATGACTGGGCACAACAGACAATCGGCTGC
TCTGATGCCGCCGTGTTCCGGCTGTCAGCGCAGGGGCGCCCGGTTCTTTTTGTCAAGACCGACCTGTCCG
GTGCCCTGAATGAACTGCAGGACGAGGCAGCGCGGCTATCGTGGCTGGCCACGACGGGCGTTCCTTGCGC
AGCTGTGCTCGACGTTGTCACTGAAGCGGGAAGGGACTGGCTGCTATTGGGCGAAGTGCCGGGGCAGGAT
CTCCTGTCATCTCACCTTGCTCCTGCCGAGAAAGTATCCATCATGGCTGATGCAATGCGGCGGCTGCATA
CGCTTGATCCGGCTACCTGCCCATTCGACCACCAAGCGAAACATCGCATCGAGCGAGCACGTACTCGGAT
GGAAGCCGGTCTTGTCGATCAGGATGATCTGGACGAAGAGCATCAGGGGCTCGCGCCAGCCGAACTGTTC
GCCAGGCTCAAGGCGCGCATGCCCGACGGCGAGGATCTCGTCGTGACCCATGGCGATGCCTGCTTGCCGA
ATATCATGGTGGAAAATGGCCGCTTTTCTGGATTCATCGACTGTGGCCGGCTGGGTGTGGCGGACCGCTA
TCAGGACATAGCGTTGGCTACCCGTGATATTGCTGAAGAGCTTGGCGGCGAATGGGCTGACCGCTTCCTC
GTGCTTTACGGTATCGCCGCTCCCGATTCGCAGCGCATCGCCTTCTATCGCCTTCTTGACGAGTTCTTCT
GAGCGGGACTCTGGGGTTCGAAATGACCGACCAAGCGACGCCCAACCTGCCATCACGATGGCCGCAATAA
AATATCTTTATTTTCATTACATCTGTGTGTTGGTTTTTTGTGTGAATCGATAGCGATAAGGATCCTCTTT
GCGCTTGCGTTTTCCCTTGTCCAGATAGCCCAGTAGCTGACATTCATCCGGGGTCAGCACCGTTTCTGCG
GACTGGCTTTCTACCCGGTATCAGCTCACTCAAAGGCGGTAATACGGTTATCCACAGAATCAGGGGATAA
CGCAGGAAAGAACATGTGAGCAAAAGGCCAGCAAAAGGCCAGGAACCGTAAAAAGGCCGCGTTGCTGGCG
TTTTTCCATAGGCTCCGCCCCCCTGACGAGCATCACAAAAATCGACGCTCAAGTCAGAGGTGGCGAAACC
CGACAGGACTATAAAGATACCAGGCGTTTCCCCCTGGAAGCTCCCTCGTGCGCTCTCCTGTTCCGACCCT
GCCGCTTACCGGATACCTGTCCGCCTTTCTCCCTTCGGGAAGCGTGGCGCTTTCTCATAGCTCACGCTGT
AGGTATCTCAGTTCGGTGTAGGTCGTTCGCTCCAAGCTGGGCTGTGTGCACGAACCCCCCGTTCAGCCCG
ACCGCTGCGCCTTATCCGGTAACTATCGTCTTGAGTCCAACCCGGTAAGACACGACTTATCGCCACTGGC
AGCAGCCACTGGTAACAGGATTAGCAGAGCGAGGTATGTAGGCGGTGCTACAGAGTTCTTGAAGTGGTGG
CCTAACTACGGCTACACTAGAAGGACAGTATTTGGTATCTGCGCTCTGCTGAAGCCAGTTACCTTCGGAA
AAAGAGTTGGTAGCTCTTGATCCGGCAAACAAACCACCGCTGGTAGCGGTGGTTTTTTTGTTTGCAAGCA
GCAGATTACGCGCAGAAAAAAAGGATTTCAAGAAGATCCTTTGATCTTTTCTACGGGGTCTGACGCTCAG
TGGAACGAAAACTCACGTTAAGGGATTTTGGTCATGAGATTATCAAAAAGGATCTTCACCTAGATCCTTT
TATAGTCCGGAAATACAGGAACGCACGCTGGATGGCCCTTCGCTGGGATGGTGAAACCATGAAAAATGGC
AGCTTCAGTGGATTAAGTGGGGGTAATGTGGCCTGTACCCTCTGGTTGCATAGGTATTCATACGGTTAAA
ATTTATCAGGCGCGATTGCGGCAGTTTTTCGGGTGGTTTGTTGCCATTTTTACCTGTCTGCTGCCGTGAT
CGCGCTGAACGCGTTTTAGCGGTGCGTACAATTAAGGGATTATGGTAAATCCACTTACTGTCTGCCCTCG
TAGCCATCGAGATAAACCGCAGTACTCCGGCCACGATGCGTCCGGCGTAGAGGATCGAGATCT
Features (pLannotate 1.2.2; 20 found; start..end, strand, type, name):
    140..517     +  enhancer       CMV enhancer: human cytomegalovirus immediate early enhancer
    519..718     +  promoter       CMV promoter: human cytomegalovirus (CMV) immediate early promoter
    857..989     +  intron         chimeric intron: chimera between introns from human β-globin and immunoglobulin heavy chain genes
   1033..1051    +  promoter       T7 promoter: promoter for bacteriophage T7 RNA polymerase
   1065..1577    +  CDS            Nluc: NanoLuc® luciferase human codon-optimized
   1599..1952    +  CDS            ELOB (sequence partly withheld): ELOB_HUMAN - Also known as TCEB2. Experimental evidence at protein level: Swiss-Prot protein existence level 1. The elongin BC complex seems to be involved as an adapter protein in the proteasomal degradation of target proteins via different E3 ubiquitin ligase complexes, including the von Hippel-Lindau ubiquitination complex CBC(VHL). By binding to BC-box motifs it seems to link target recruitment subunits, like VHL and members of the SOCS box family, to Cullin/RBX1 modules that activate E2 ubiquitination enzymes. From Homo sapiens (Human).
   1961..2016    +  misc_feature   MCS: pUC18/19 multiple cloning site
   2023..2072    +  CDS            SET1 (fragment): solubility-enhancement tag derived from T7 phage gene 10B
   2080..2099    +  terminator     T7 terminator (fragment): transcription terminator for bacteriophage T7 RNA polymerase
   2121..2242    -  polyA_signal   SV40 poly(A) signal: SV40 polyadenylation signal
   2265..2333    -  CDS            large T antigen (fragment): large T antigen from SV40 (simian virus 40)
   2338..2370    +  rep_origin     M13 ori (fragment): M13 bacteriophage origin of replication; arrow indicates direction of (+) strand synthesis
   2371..2422    -  misc_feature   bom (fragment): basis of mobility region from pBR322
   2487..2844    +  promoter       SV40 promoter: SV40 enhancer and early promoter
   2859..2906    +  promoter       EM7 promoter: synthetic bacterial promoter&nbsp
   2938..3729    +  CDS            neo: KKA2_KLEPN - Also known as kan, nptII. Experimental evidence at protein level: Swiss-Prot protein existence level 1. Resistance to kanamycin, neomycin, paromomycin, ribostamycin, butirosin and gentamicin B. From Klebsiella pneumoniae.
   3796..3844    +  polyA_signal   poly(A) signal: synthetic polyadenylation signal
   3865..3954    -  CDS            tnpA (fragment): TN5P_ECOLX - Also known as tnp. Experimental evidence at protein level: Swiss-Prot protein existence level 1. Mediates transposition of transposon Tn5 by a 'cut and paste' mechanism. First, the monomeric transposase binds the 19 bp inverted DNA repeats flanking the transposon. Then, dimerization of the DNA- bound transposase creates a synaptic DNA complex. After nicking of the first DNA strand, excision of the transposon proceeds through a series of intermediates. The transposase then mediates the insertion of the transposon at a new site by strand transfer. The activity of the wild- type tran
   4083..4671    -  rep_origin     ori: high-copy-number ColE1/pMB1/pBR322/pUC origin of replication
   4787..5070    +  misc_feature   cer region: ColE1-derived recombination site that helps to maintain plasmids as monomers
