[The description below was written by a language model from this plasmid's Addgene catalogue record and pLannotate feature annotations shown in this document.]
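Description:
NanoLuc-TCEB2 Fusion Vector is a 5.1 kb mammalian expression plasmid built on the pFN31K Nluc CMV-neo Flexi backbone. It produces human TCEB2 (now called ELOB, elongin B) with NanoLuc luciferase fused to its N terminus. Transcription is driven by the human cytomegalovirus immediate-early enhancer and promoter, followed by a chimeric β-globin/immunoglobulin intron that generally improves mRNA processing and expression. A T7 promoter sits just upstream of the coding region, which would also permit in vitro transcription. The human codon-optimised Nluc open reading frame is followed after a short linker by the unmutated ELOB coding sequence. A small polylinker remnant, a partial T7 terminator and an SV40 polyadenylation signal lie downstream.

The plasmid replicates in E. coli from a high-copy ColE1/pUC-type origin, and a ColE1 cer site helps keep it monomeric. One neo (nptII) gene provides both selections. It is preceded by the SV40 enhancer/early promoter and the bacterial EM7 promoter and ends in a synthetic poly(A) signal, so it confers kanamycin resistance in bacteria and neomycin-class (G418) resistance in mammalian cells. Several short annotated fragments (SET1, large T antigen, M13 ori, bom, tnpA) appear to be incidental matches or backbone remnants rather than functional parts.

Elongin B is part of the elongin BC adapter that links substrate-recognition subunits such as VHL and SOCS-box proteins to Cullin/RBX1 E3 ubiquitin ligase modules. The stated purpose is only expression of the fusion in mammalian cells. A luminescent NanoLuc tag of this kind is typically used as an energy donor in BRET-based interaction or target-engagement assays, or to track protein levels, though the record does not name a specific application.
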