Addgene plasmid #238734: NanoLuc-TCEB2 Fusion Vector
Purpose: Express NanoLuc-TCEB2 Fusion Protein in Mammalian Cells under a CMV promoter
Depositing lab: Promega Corporation.
Backbone
  Vector backbone: pFN31K Nluc CMV-neo Flexi(R) Vector
  Vector type: Mammalian Expression
  Selectable markers: Neomycin
Growth in bacteria
  Bacterial resistance: Kanamycin, 50 μg/mL
  Growth temperature: 37°C
  Growth strain: DH5alpha
  Copy number: High Copy
Gene/Insert
  Gene/Insert name: TCEB2
  Species: H. sapiens (human)
  Mutation: None
  Entrez Gene: ELOB (a.k.a. SIII, TCEB2)
  Promoter: CMV
  Tag / fusion protein: NanoLuc (R) (N terminal on backbone)
  Cloning method: Other
Terms and licenses: Academic/Nonprofit Terms; Industry Terms
How to cite: NanoLuc-TCEB2 Fusion Vector was a gift from Promega Corporation (Addgene plasmid # 238734 ; http://n2t.net/addgene:238734 ; RRID:Addgene_238734)
